>Addgene plasmid #16237 | pGEX-4T MDM2 WT | addgene full sequence | sequence record 129513 | Addgene NGS result
CATAAATTCCGACACCATCGAATGGCGCAAAACCTTTCGCGGTATGGCATGATAGCGCCCGGAAGAGAGT
CAATTCAGGGTGGTGAATGTGAAACCAGTAACGTTATACGATGTCGCAGAGTATGCCGGTGTCTCTTATC
AGACCGTTTCCCGCGTGGTGAACCAGGCCAGCCACGTTTCTGCGAAAACGCGGGAAAAAGTGGAAGCGGC
GATGGCGGAGCTGAATTACATTCCCAACCGCGTGGCACAACAACTGGCGGGCAAACAGTCGTTGCTGATT
GGCGTTGCCACCTCCAGTCTGGCCCTGCACGCGCCGTCGCAAATTGTCGCGGCGATTAAATCTCGCGCCG
ATCAACTGGGTGCCAGCGTGGTGGTGTCGATGGTAGAACGAAGCGGCGTCGAAGCCTGTAAAGCGGCGGT
GCACAATCTTCTCGCGCAACGCGTCAGTGGGCTGATCATTAACTATCCGCTGGATGACCAGGATGCCATT
GCTGTGGAAGCTGCCTGCACTAATGTTCCGGCGTTATTTCTTGATGTCTCTGACCAGACACCCATCAACA
GTATTATTTTCTCCCATGAAGACGGTACGCGACTGGGCGTGGAGCATCTGGTCGCATTGGGTCACCAGCA
AATCGCGCTGTTAGCGGGCCCATTAAGTTCTGTCTCGGCGCGTCTGCGTCTGGCTGGCTGGCATAAATAT
CTCACTCGCAATCAAATTCAGCCGATAGCGGAACGGGAAGGCGACTGGAGTGCCATGTCCGGTTTTCAAC
AAACCATGCAAATGCTGAATGAGGGCATCGTTCCCACTGCGATGCTGGTTGCCAACGATCAGATGGCGCT
GGGCGCAATGCGCGCCATTACCGAGTCCGGGCTGCGCGTTGGTGCGGATATCTCGGTAGTGGGATACGAC
GATACCGAAGACAGCTCATGTTATATCCCGCCGTTAACCACCATCAAACAGGATTTTCGCCTGCTGGGGC
AAACCAGCGTGGACCGCTTGCTGCAACTCTCTCAGGGCCAGGCGGTGAAGGGCAATCAGCTGTTGCCCGT
CTCACTGGTGAAAAGAAAAACCACCCTGGCGCCCAATACGCAAACCGCCTCTCCCCGCGCGTTGGCCGAT
TCATTAATGCAGCTGGCACGACAGGTTTCCCGACTGGAAAGCGGGCAGTGAGCGCAACGCAATTAATGTA
AGTTAGCTCACTCATTAGGCACCCCAGGCTTTACACTTTATGCTTCCGGCTCGTATGTTGTGTGGAATTG
TGAGCGGATAACAATTTCACACAGGAAACAGCTATGACCATGATTACGGATTCACTGGCCGTCGTTTTAC
AACGTCGTGACTGGGAAAACCCTGGCGTTACCCAACTTAATCGCCTTGCAGCACATCCCCCTTTCGCCAG
CTGGCGTAATAGCGAAGAGGCCCGCACCGATCGCCCTTCCCAACAGTTGCGCAGCCTGAATGGCGAATGG
CGCTTTGCCTGGTTTCCGGCACCAGAAGCGGTGCCGGAAAGCTGGCTGGAGTGCGATCTTCCTGAGGCCG
ATACTGTCGTCGTCCCCTCAAACTGGCAGATGCACGGTTACGATGCGCCCATCTACACCAACGTGACCTA
TCCCATTACGGTCAATCCGCCGTTTGTTCCCACGGAGAATCCGACGGGTTGTTACTCGCTCACATTTAAT
GTTGATGAAAGCTGGCTACAGGAAGGCCAGACGCGAATTATTTTTGATGGCGTTGGAATTAGCTTATCGA
CTGCACGGTGCACCAATGCTTCTGGCGTCAGGCAGCCATCGGAAGCTGTGGTATGGCTGTGCAGGTCGTA
AATCACTGCATAATTCGTGTCGCTCAAGGCGCACTCCCGTTCTGGATAATGTTTTTTGCGCCGACATCAT
AACGGTTCTGGCAAATATTCTGAAATGAGCTGTTGACAATTAATCATCGGCTCGTATAATGTGTGGAATT
GTGAGCGGATAACAATTTCACACAGGAAACAGTATTCATGTCCCCTATACTAGGTTATTGGAAAATTAAG
GGCCTTGTGCAACCCACTCGACTTCTTTTGGAATATCTTGAAGAAAAATATGAAGAGCATTTGTATGAGC
GCGATGAAGGTGATAAATGGCGAAACAAAAAGTTTGAATTGGGTTTGGAGTTTCCCAATCTTCCTTATTA
TATTGATGGTGATGTTAAATTAACACAGTCTATGGCCATCATACGTTATATAGCTGACAAGCACAACATG
TTGGGTGGTTGTCCAAAAGAGCGTGCAGAGATTTCAATGCTTGAAGGAGCGGTTTTGGATATTAGATACG
GTGTTTCGAGAATTGCATATAGTAAAGACTTTGAAACTCTCAAAGTTGATTTTCTTAGCAAGCTACCTGA
AATGCTGAAAATGTTCGAAGATCGTTTATGTCATAAAACATATTTAAATGGTGATCATGTAACCCATCCT
GACTTCATGTTGTATGACGCTCTTGATGTTGTTTTATACATGGACCCAATGTGCCTGGATGCGTTCCCAA
AATTAGTTTGTTTTAAAAAACGTATTGAAGCTATCCCACAAATTGATAAGTACTTGAAATCCAGCAAGTA
TATAGCATGGCCTTTGCAGGGCTGGCAAGCCACGTTTGGTGGTGGCGACCATCCTCCAAAATCGGATCTG
GTTCCGCGTGGATCCGCCACCATGTGCAATACCAACATGTCTGTACCTACTGATGGTGCTGTAACCACCT
CACAGATTCCAGCTTCGGAACAAGAGACCCTGGTTAGACCAAAGCCATTGCTTTTGAAGTTATTAAAGTC
TGTTGGTGCACAAAAAGACACTTATACTATGAAAGAGGTTCTTTTTTATCTTGGCCAGTATATTATGACT
AAACGATTATATGATGAGAAGCAACAACATATTGTATATTGTTCAAATGATCTTCTAGGAGATTTGTTTG
GCGTGCCAAGCTTCTCTGTGAAAGAGCACAGGAAAATATATACCATGATCTACAGGAACTTGGTAGTAGT
CAATCAGCAGGAATCATCGGACTCAGGTACATCTGTGAGTGAGAACAGGTGTCACCTTGAAGGTGGGAGT
GATCAAAAGGACCTTGTACAAGAGCTTCAGGAAGAGAAACCTTCATCTTCACATTTGGTTTCTAGACCAT
CTACCTCATCTAGAAGGAGAGCAATTAGTGAGACAGAAGAAAATTCAGATGAATTATCTGGTGAACGACA
AAGAAAACGCCACAAATCTGATAGTATTTCCCTTTCCTTTGATGAAAGCCTGGCTCTGTGTGTAATAAGG
GAGATATGTTGTGAAAGAAGCAGTAGCAGTGAATCTACAGGGACGCCATCGAATCCGGATCTTGATGCTG
GTGTAAGTGAACATTCAGGTGATTGGTTGGATCAGGATTCAGTTTCAGATCAGTTTAGTGTAGAATTTGA
AGTTGAATCTCTCGACTCAGAAGATTATAGCCTTAGTGAAGAAGGACAAGAACTCTCAGATGAAGATGAT
GAGGTATATCAAGTTACTGTGTATCAGGCAGGGGAGAGTGATACAGATTCATTTGAAGAAGATCCTGAAA
TTTCCTTAGCTGACTATTGGAAATGCACTTCATGCAATGAAATGAATCCCCCCCTTCCATCACATTGCAA
CAGATGTTGGGCCCTTCGTGAGAATTGGCTTCCTGAAGATAAAGGGAAAGATAAAGGGGAAATCTCTGAG
AAAGCCAAACTGGAAAACTCAACACAAGCTGAAGAGGGCTTTGATGTTCCTGATTGTAAAAAAACTATAG
TGAATGATTCCAGAGAGTCATGTGTTGAGGAAAATGATGATAAAATTACACAAGCTTCACAATCACAAGA
AAGTGAAGACTATTCTCAGCCATCAACTTCTAGTAGCATTATTTATAGCAGCCAAGAAGATGTGAAAGAG
TTTGAAAGGGAAGAAACCCAAGACAAAGAAGAGAGTGTGGAATCTAGTTTGCCCCTTAATGCCATTGAAC
CTTGTGTGATTTGTCAAGGTCGACCTAAAAATGGTTGCATTGTCCATGGCAAAACAGGACATCTTATGGC
CTGCTTTACATGTGCAAAGAAGCTAAAGAAAAGGAATAAGCCCTGCCCAGTATGTAGACAACCAATTCAA
ATGATTGTGCTAACTTATTTCCCCTAGGAATTCCCGGGTCGACTCGAGCGGCCGCATCGTGACTGACTGA
CGATCTGCCTCGCGCGTTTCGGTGATGACGGTGAAAACCTCTGACACATGCAGCTCCCGGAGACGGTCAC
AGCTTGTCTGTAAGCGGATGCCGGGAGCAGACAAGCCCGTCAGGGCGCGTCAGCGGGTGTTGGCGGGTGT
CGGGGCGCAGCCATGACCCAGTCACGTAGCGATAGCGGAGTGTATAATTCTTGAAGACGAAAGGGCCTCG
TGATACGCCTATTTTTATAGGTTAATGTCATGATAATAATGGTTTCTTAGACGTCAGGTGGCACTTTTCG
GGGAAATGTGCGCGGAACCCCTATTTGTTTATTTTTCTAAATACATTCAAATATGTATCCGCTCATGAGA
CAATAACCCTGATAAATGCTTCAATAATATTGAAAAAGGAAGAGTATGAGTATTCAACATTTCCGTGTCG
CCCTTATTCCCTTTTTTGCGGCATTTTGCCTTCCTGTTTTTGCTCACCCAGAAACGCTGGTGAAAGTAAA
AGATGCTGAAGATCAGTTGGGTGCACGAGTGGGTTACATCGAACTGGATCTCAACAGCGGTAAGATCCTT
GAGAGTTTTCGCCCCGAAGAACGTTTTCCAATGATGAGCACTTTTAAAGTTCTGCTATGTGGCGCGGTAT
TATCCCGTGTTGACGCCGGGCAAGAGCAACTCGGTCGCCGCATACACTATTCTCAGAATGACTTGGTTGA
GTACTCACCAGTCACAGAAAAGCATCTTACGGATGGCATGACAGTAAGAGAATTATGCAGTGCTGCCATA
ACCATGAGTGATAACACTGCGGCCAACTTACTTCTGACAACGATCGGAGGACCGAAGGAGCTAACCGCTT
TTTTGCACAACATGGGGGATCATGTAACTCGCCTTGATCGTTGGGAACCGGAGCTGAATGAAGCCATACC
AAACGACGAGCGTGACACCACGATGCCTGCAGCAATGGCAACAACGTTGCGCAAACTATTAACTGGCGAA
CTACTTACTCTAGCTTCCCGGCAACAATTAATAGACTGGATGGAGGCGGATAAAGTTGCAGGACCACTTC
TGCGCTCGGCCCTTCCGGCTGGCTGGTTTATTGCTGATAAATCTGGAGCCGGTGAGCGTGGGTCTCGCGG
TATCATTGCAGCACTGGGGCCAGATGGTAAGCCCTCCCGTATCGTAGTTATCTACACGACGGGGAGTCAG
GCAACTATGGATGAACGAAATAGACAGATCGCTGAGATAGGTGCCTCACTGATTAAGCATTGGTAACTGT
CAGACCAAGTTTACTCATATATACTTTAGATTGATTTAAAACTTCATTTTTAATTTAAAAGGATCTAGGT
GAAGATCCTTTTTGATAATCTCATGACCAAAATCCCTTAACGTGAGTTTTCGTTCCACTGAGCGTCAGAC
CCCGTAGAAAAGATCAAAGGATCTTCTTGAGATCCTTTTTTTCTGCGCGTAATCTGCTGCTTGCAAACAA
AAAAACCACCGCTACCAGCGGTGGTTTGTTTGCCGGATCAAGAGCTACCAACTCTTTTTCCGAAGGTAAC
TGGCTTCAGCAGAGCGCAGATACCAAATACTGTCCTTCTAGTGTAGCCGTAGTTAGGCCACCACTTCAAG
AACTCTGTAGCACCGCCTACATACCTCGCTCTGCTAATCCTGTTACCAGTGGCTGCTGCCAGTGGCGATA
AGTCGTGTCTTACCGGGTTGGACTCAAGACGATAGTTACCGGATAAGGCGCAGCGGTCGGGCTGAACGGG
GGGTTCGTGCACACAGCCCAGCTTGGAGCGAACGACCTACACCGAACTGAGATACCTACAGCGTGAGCTA
TGAGAAAGCGCCACGCTTCCCGAAGGGAGAAAGGCGGACAGGTATCCGGTAAGCGGCAGGGTCGGAACAG
GAGAGCGCACGAGGGAGCTTCCAGGGGGAAACGCCTGGTATCTTTATAGTCCTGTCGGGTTTCGCCACCT
CTGACTTGAGCGTCGATTTTTGTGATGCTCGTCAGGGGGGCGGAGCCTATGGAAAAACGCCAGCAACGCG
GCCTTTTTACGGTTCCTGGCCTTTTGCTGGCCTTTTGCTCACATGTTCTTTCCTGCGTTATCCCCTGATT
CTGTGGATAACCGTATTACCGCCTTTGAGTGAGCTGATACCGCTCGCCGCAGCCGAACGACCGAGCGCAG
CGAGTCAGTGAGCGAGGAAGCGGAAGAGCGCCTGATGCGGTATTTTCTCCTTACGCATCTGTGCGGTATT
TCACACCG
Features (pLannotate 1.2.2; 17 found; start..end, strand, type, name):
     11..88      +  promoter       lacI promoter: lacI
     89..1171    +  CDS            lacI: lac repressor; lacI; The lac repressor binds to the lac operator to inhibit transcription in E. coli. This inhibition can be relieved by adding lactose or isopropyl-β-D-thiogalactopyranoside (IPTG).
   1184..1205    +  protein_bind   CAP binding site: CAP binding activates transcription in the presence of cAMP. E. coli catabolite activator protein
   1220..1250    +  promoter       lac promoter: promoter for the E. coli lac operon
   1258..1274    +  protein_bind   lac operator: The lac repressor binds to the lac operator to inhibit transcription in E. coli. This inhibition can be relieved by adding lactose or isopropyl-β-D-thiogalactopyranoside (IPTG). lac repressor encoded by lacI
   1294..1467    +  CDS            lacZα: LacZα fragment of β-galactosidase; lacZ fragment
   1731..1847    -  CDS            yciV (fragment): RNAAM_ECOLI - Also known as trpH From Escherichia coli (strain K12).
   1923..1951    +  promoter       tac promoter: strong E. coli promoter; hybrid between the trp and lac UV5 promoters
   1959..1975    +  protein_bind   lac operator: The lac repressor binds to the lac operator to inhibit transcription in E. coli. This inhibition can be relieved by adding lactose or isopropyl-β-D-thiogalactopyranoside (IPTG). lac repressor encoded by lacI
   1998..2651    +  CDS            GST26_SCHJA: Experimental evidence at protein level: Swiss-Prot protein existence level 1. GST isoenzymes appear to play a central role in the parasite detoxification system. Other functions are also suspected including a role in increasing the solubility of haematin in the parasite gut. From Schistosoma japonicum (Blood fluke).
   2682..4154    +  CDS            MDM2: MDM2_HUMAN - Experimental evidence at protein level: Swiss-Prot protein existence level 1. E3 ubiquitin-protein ligase that mediates ubiquitination of p53/TP53, leading to its degradation by the proteasome. Inhibits p53/TP53- and p73/TP73-mediated cell cycle arrest and apoptosis by binding its transcriptional activation domain. Also acts as a ubiquitin ligase E3 toward itself and ARRB1. Permits the nuclear export of p53/TP53. Promotes proteasome-dependent ubiquitin-independent degradation of retinoblastoma RB1 protein. Inhibits DAXX-mediated apoptosis by inducing its ubiquitination and degrada
   4205..4244    +  CDS            rop (fragment): Rop protein, which maintains plasmids at low copy number; rop
   4346..4386    +  misc_feature   bom (fragment): basis of mobility region from pBR322
   4491..4595    +  promoter       AmpR promoter: bla
   4596..5456    +  CDS            AmpR: β-lactamase; bla; confers resistance to ampicillin, carbenicillin, and related antibiotics
   5627..6215    +  rep_origin     ori: high-copy-number ColE1/pMB1/pBR322/pUC origin of replication
   6401..4       -  misc_feature   bom (fragment) (across the origin): basis of mobility region from pBR322
