[The description below was written by a language model from this plasmid's Addgene catalogue record and pLannotate feature annotations shown in this document.]
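Description:
pGEX-4T MDM2 WT is a bacterial expression plasmid built on the pGEX-4T-3 backbone for producing wild-type human MDM2 as a glutathione S-transferase fusion protein in E. coli. The sequenced construct is about 6.4 kb, consistent with a backbone of roughly 4.9 kb plus an insert of roughly 1.5 kb. It replicates from a high-copy ColE1/pMB1-type origin and is selected with ampicillin through the β-lactamase (AmpR) gene and its own promoter. Short fragments of rop and the pBR322 bom region are annotated as backbone remnants, along with a lac promoter/lacZα segment and a small yciV fragment that play no part in expression of the fusion.

The expression cassette is driven by the tac promoter, a strong trp/lac hybrid, followed by a lac operator. The plasmid also carries lacI with its own promoter, so the lac repressor keeps transcription off until it is relieved by IPTG. Downstream lies the Schistosoma japonicum GST coding sequence, followed after a short linker by the MDM2 open reading frame, which was cloned between BamHI and EcoRI sites that both remain intact. This places GST at the N terminus of MDM2, allowing the fusion to be captured on glutathione affinity resin.

MDM2 is the E3 ubiquitin ligase that binds p53 and targets it for proteasomal degradation. The associated study concerns Akt-mediated phosphorylation of MDM2 and p53 ubiquitination downstream of HER-2/neu. A recombinant GST-MDM2 protein of this kind suits in vitro kinase substrate, binding, pull-down or ubiquitination assays, with the "WT" label suggesting that it serves as the wild-type reference, though the record does not state the specific use.
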