Addgene plasmid #16237: pGEX-4T MDM2 WT
Depositing lab: Mien-Chie Hung. Depositing organization: University of Texas MD Anderson Cancer Center. Publication: HER-2/neu induces p53 ubiquitination via Akt-mediated MDM2 phosphorylation. Zhou BP, Liao Y, Xia W, Zou Y, Spohn B, Hung MC. Nat Cell Biol. 2001 Nov . 3(11):973-82. 10.1038/ncb1101-973 PubMed 11715018.
Backbone
  Vector backbone: pGEX-4T-3
  Backbone manufacturer: Pharmacia
  Backbone size w/o insert (bp): 4900
  Vector type: Bacterial Expression
Growth in bacteria
  Bacterial resistance: Ampicillin, 100 μg/mL
  Growth temperature: 37°C
  Growth strain: DH5alpha
  Copy number: High Copy
Gene/Insert
  Gene/Insert name: MDM2
  Species: H. sapiens (human)
  Insert size (bp): 1500
  Entrez Gene: MDM2 (a.k.a. ACTFS, HDMX, LSKB, hdm2)
  Tag / fusion protein: GST (N terminal on backbone)
  Cloning method: Restriction Enzyme; 5′ cloning site BamHI (not destroyed); 3′ cloning site EcoRI (not destroyed)
  Sequencing primers: 5′ pGEX5'; 3′ pGEX3'
Terms and licenses: Academic/Nonprofit Terms; Industry Terms: Not Available to Industry
How to cite: pGEX-4T MDM2 WT was a gift from Mien-Chie Hung (Addgene plasmid # 16237 ; http://n2t.net/addgene:16237 ; RRID:Addgene_16237)
