>Addgene plasmid #16237 | pGEX-4T MDM2 WT | addgene partial sequence | sequence record 126700 | pGEX5 5'-GGGCTGGCAAGCCACGTTTGGTG-3'
AATCGGATCTGGTTCCGCGTGGATCCGCCACCATGTGCAATACCAACATGTCTGTACCTACTGATGGTGC
TGTAACCACCTCACAGATTCCAGCTTCGGAACAAGAGACCCTGGTTAGACCAAAGCCATTGCTTTTGAAG
TTATTAAAGTCTGTTGGTGCACAAAAAGACACTTATACTATGAAAGAGGTTCTTTTTTATCTTGGCCAGT
ATATTATGACTAAACGATTATATGATGAGAAGCAACAACATATTGTATATTGTTCAAATGATCTTCTAGG
AGATTTGTTTGGCGTGCCAAGCTTCTCTGTGAAAGAGCACAGGAAAATATATACCATGATCTACAGGAAC
TTGGTAGTAGTCAATCAGCAGGAATCATCGGACTCAGGTACATCTGTGAGTGAGAACAGGTGTCACCTTG
AAGGTGGGAGTGATCAAAAGGACCTTGTACAAGAGCTTCAGGAAGAGAAACCTTCATCTTCACATTTGGT
TTCTAGACCATCTACCTCATCTAGAAGGAGAGCAATTAGTGAGACAGAAGAAAATTCAGATGAATTATCT
GGTGAACGACAAAGAAAACGCCACAAATCTGATAGTATTTCCCTTTCCTTTGATGAAAGCCTGGCTCTGT
GTGTAATAAGGGAGATATGTTGTGAAAGAAGCAGTAGCAGTGAATCTACAGGGACGCCATCGAATCCGGA
TCTTGATGCTGGTGTAAGTGAACATTCAGGTGATTGGTTGGATCAGGATTCAGTTTCAGATCAGTTTAGT
GTAGAATTTGAAGTTGAATCTCTCGACTCAGAAGATTATAGCCTTAGTGAAGAAGGACAAGAACTCTCAG
ATGAAGATGATGAGGTATATCAAGTTACTGTGTATCAGGCAGGGGAGAGTGATA
