>Addgene plasmid #16237 | pGEX-4T MDM2 WT | addgene partial sequence | sequence record 126701 | pGEX3 5'-CCGGGAGCTGCATGTGTCAGAGG-3'
AACGCGCGAGGCAGATCGTCAGTCAGTCACGATGCGGCCGCTCGAGTCGACCCGGGAATTCCTAGGGGAA
ATAAGTTAGCACAATCATTTGAATTGGTTGTCTACATACTGGGCAGGGCTTATTCCTTTTCTTTAGCTTC
TTTGCACATGTAAAGCAGGCCATAAGATGTCCTGTTTTGCCATGGACAATGCAACCATTTTTAGGTCGAC
CTTGACAAATCACACAAGGTTCAATGGCATTAAGGGGCAAACTAGATTCCACACTCTCTTCTTTGTCTTG
GGTTTCTTCCCTTTCAAACTCTTTCACATCTTCTTGGCTGCTATAAATAATGCTACTAGAAGTTGATGGC
TGAGAATAGTCTTCACTTTCTTGTGATTGTGAAGCTTGTGTAATTTTATCATCATTTTCCTCAACACATG
ACTCTCTGGAATCATTCACTATAGTTTTTTTACAATCAGGAACATCAAAGCCCTCTTCAGCTTGTGTTGA
GTTTTCCAGTTTGGCTTTCTCAGAGATTTCCCCTTTATCTTTCCCTTTATCTTCAGGAAGCCAATTCTCA
CGAAGGGCCCAACATCTGTTGCAATGTGATGGAAGGGGGGGATTCATTTCATTGCATGAAGTGCATTTCC
AATAGTCAGCTAAGGAAATTTCAGGATCTTCTTCAAATGAATCTGTATCACTCTCCCCTGCCTGATACAC
AGTAACTTGATATACCTCATCATCTTCATCTGAGAGTTCTTGTCCTTCTTCACTAAGGCTATAATCTTCT
GAGTCGAGAGATTCAACTTCAAATTCTACACTAAACTGATC
